Addgene plasmid #185602: pLKO-mito-mCer
Purpose: Lentiviral construct for expression of mCerulean targeted to mitochondria
Depositing lab: Jarrod Johnson. Depositing organization: University of Utah. Publication: Genetic Modification of Primary Human Myeloid Cells to Study Cell Migration, Activation, and Organelle Dynamics. Greiner D, Scott TM, Olson GS, Aderem A, Roh-Johnson M, Johnson JS. Curr Protoc. 2022 Aug;2(8):e514. doi: 10.1002/cpz1.514. PubMed 36018279.
Backbone
  Vector backbone: pLKO-MCS
  Vector type: Mammalian Expression, Lentiviral
Growth in bacteria
  Bacterial resistance: Ampicillin, 100 μg/mL
  Growth temperature: 37°C
  Growth strain: NEB Stable
  Copy number: Unknown
Gene/Insert
  Gene/Insert name: mito-mCer (alt name: mCerulean targeted to mitochondria)
  Species: Synthetic
  Cloning method: Restriction Enzyme; 5′ cloning site unknown (unknown if destroyed)
Terms and licenses: Academic/Nonprofit Terms; Industry Terms: Not Available to Industry
How to cite: pLKO-mito-mCer was a gift from Jarrod Johnson (Addgene plasmid # 185602 ; http://n2t.net/addgene:185602 ; RRID:Addgene_185602)
