[The description below was written by a language model from this plasmid's Addgene catalogue record and pLannotate feature annotations shown in this document.]
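Description:
pLKO-mito-mCer is a 7.3 kb third-generation-style, self-inactivating HIV-1 lentiviral transfer plasmid built on the pLKO-MCS backbone for expressing a mitochondrially targeted cyan fluorescent protein in mammalian cells. In bacteria it is maintained through a high-copy ColE1/pUC-type origin and selected with ampicillin via the β-lactamase gene. An f1 origin, remnants of the lac/lacZα region and flanking T3 and T7 promoters are carried over from the cloning backbone, and an SV40 origin and SV40 polyadenylation signal lie downstream of the viral cassette.

The viral genome is transcribed in packaging cells from an RSV enhancer/promoter fused to a truncated 5' LTR, which makes genomic RNA production independent of Tat. It is followed by the Ψ packaging signal with a short gag fragment, the Rev response element for Rev-dependent nuclear export, and the cPPT/CTS, which aids nuclear import of the reverse-transcribed genome. It ends in a ΔU3 3' LTR, so the integrated provirus lacks LTR promoter activity. The human U6 promoter typical of pLKO shRNA vectors is still annotated, but no hairpin is recorded downstream of it.

The payload is driven by the human PGK promoter. It consists of the COX8 mitochondrial presequence placed upstream of a coding sequence annotated as mCerulean3, so the fluorescent protein is imported into mitochondria. No mammalian selection marker is annotated, so transduced cells would be identified by cyan fluorescence. According to the record, the construct belongs to a toolkit for genetically modifying primary human myeloid cells, where it labels mitochondria for studies of organelle dynamics.
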