Features (pLannotate 1.2.2; 26 found; start..end, strand, type, name):
    917..1505    +  rep_origin     ori: high-copy-number ColE1/pMB1/pBR322/pUC origin of replication
   1688..1780    +  CDS            lacI (fragment): lac repressor; lacI; The lac repressor binds to the lac operator to inhibit transcription in E. coli. This inhibition can be relieved by adding lactose or isopropyl-β-D-thiogalactopyranoside (IPTG).
   1793..1814    +  protein_bind   CAP binding site: CAP binding activates transcription in the presence of cAMP. E. coli catabolite activator protein
   1829..1859    +  promoter       lac promoter: promoter for the E. coli lac operon
   1867..1883    +  protein_bind   lac operator: The lac repressor binds to the lac operator to inhibit transcription in E. coli. This inhibition can be relieved by adding lactose or isopropyl-β-D-thiogalactopyranoside (IPTG). lac repressor encoded by lacI
   1928..1946    +  promoter       T3 promoter: promoter for bacteriophage T3 RNA polymerase
   1974..2200    +  promoter       RSV promoter: Rous sarcoma virus enhancer/promoter
   2201..2381    +  LTR            5' LTR (truncated): truncated 5' long terminal repeat (LTR) from HIV-1
   2428..2553    +  misc_feature   HIV-1 Ψ: packaging signal of human immunodeficiency virus type 1
   2537..2900    +  CDS            HIV-1 gag (fragment): gag protein from human immunodeficiency virus 1; gag
   3046..3279    +  misc_feature   RRE: The Rev response element (RRE) of HIV-1 allows for Rev-dependent mRNA export from the nucleus to the cytoplasm.
   3656..3756    +  CDS            Rev (fragment): human immunodeficiency virus 1 (HIV-1) Rev protein; rev; enhances nuclear export of unspliced and incompletely spliced viral mRNAs
   3806..4046    +  promoter       U6 promoter: RNA polymerase III promoter for human U6 snRNA
   4117..4234    +  misc_feature   cPPT/CTS: central polypurine tract and central termination sequence of HIV-1
   4283..4793    +  promoter       hPGK promoter: human phosphoglycerate kinase 1 promoter
   4821..4895    +  CDS            COX8 presequence: mitochondrial presequence of human cytochrome c oxidase subunit VIII (Rizutto et al., 1989)
   4929..5645    +  CDS            mCerulean3: mCerulean3 is a basic (constitutively fluorescent) cyan fluorescent protein published in 2011, derived from Aequorea victoria. It is reported to be a somewhat slowly-maturing monomer with very low acid sensitivity.
   5714..5797    +  CDS            nef (fragment): NEF_HV1Z2 - Experimental evidence at protein level: Swiss-Prot protein existence level 1. Extracellular Nef protein targets CD4(+) T-lymphocytes for apoptosis by interacting with CXCR4 surface receptors. From Human immunodeficiency virus type 1 group M subtype D (isolate Z2/CDC-Z34) (HIV-1).
   5799..6032    +  LTR            3' LTR (ΔU3): self-inactivating 3' long terminal repeat (LTR) from HIV-1
   6104..6225    +  polyA_signal   SV40 poly(A) signal: SV40 polyadenylation signal
   6265..6400    +  rep_origin     SV40 ori: SV40 origin of replication
   6421..6439    -  promoter       T7 promoter: promoter for bacteriophage T7 RNA polymerase
   6447..6602    +  CDS            lacZα (fragment): LacZα fragment of β-galactosidase; lacZ fragment
   6607..7035    +  rep_origin     f1 ori (sequence partly withheld): f1 bacteriophage origin of replication; arrow indicates direction of (+) strand synthesis
   7088..7192    +  promoter       AmpR promoter: bla
   7193..746     +  CDS            AmpR (across the origin): β-lactamase; bla; confers resistance to ampicillin, carbenicillin, and related antibiotics
>Addgene plasmid #185602 | pLKO-mito-mCer | addgene full sequence | sequence record 364209 | Addgene NGS Result
GTGCACGAGTGGGTTACATCGAACTGGATCTCAACAGCGGTAAGATCCTTGAGAGTTTTCGCCCCGAAGA
ACGTTTTCCAATGATGAGCACTTTTAAAGTTCTGCTATGTGGCGCGGTATTATCCCGTATTGACGCCGGG
CAAGAGCAACTCGGTCGCCGCATACACTATTCTCAGAATGACTTGGTTGAGTACTCACCAGTCACAGAAA
AGCATCTTACGGATGGCATGACAGTAAGAGAATTATGCAGTGCTGCCATAACCATGAGTGATAACACTGC
GGCCAACTTACTTCTGACAACGATCGGAGGACCGAAGGAGCTAACCGCTTTTTTGCACAACATGGGGGAT
CATGTAACTCGCCTTGATCGTTGGGAACCGGAGCTGAATGAAGCCATACCAAACGACGAGCGTGACACCA
CGATGCCTGTAGCAATGGCAACAACGTTGCGCAAACTATTAACTGGCGAACTACTTACTCTAGCTTCCCG
GCAACAATTAATAGACTGGATGGAGGCGGATAAAGTTGCAGGACCACTTCTGCGCTCGGCCCTTCCGGCT
GGCTGGTTTATTGCTGATAAATCTGGAGCCGGTGAGCGTGGGTCTCGCGGTATCATTGCAGCACTGGGGC
CAGATGGTAAGCCCTCCCGTATCGTAGTTATCTACACGACGGGGAGTCAGGCAACTATGGATGAACGAAA
TAGACAGATCGCTGAGATAGGTGCCTCACTGATTAAGCATTGGTAACTGTCAGACCAAGTTTACTCATAT
ATACTTTAGATTGATTTAAAACTTCATTTTTAATTTAAAAGGATCTAGGTGAAGATCCTTTTTGATAATC
TCATGACCAAAATCCCTTAACGTGAGTTTTCGTTCCACTGAGCGTCAGACCCCGTAGAAAAGATCAAAGG
ATCTTCTTGAGATCCTTTTTTTCTGCGCGTAATCTGCTGCTTGCAAACAAAAAAACCACCGCTACCAGCG
GTGGTTTGTTTGCCGGATCAAGAGCTACCAACTCTTTTTCCGAAGGTAACTGGCTTCAGCAGAGCGCAGA
TACCAAATACTGTTCTTCTAGTGTAGCCGTAGTTAGGCCACCACTTCAAGAACTCTGTAGCACCGCCTAC
ATACCTCGCTCTGCTAATCCTGTTACCAGTGGCTGCTGCCAGTGGCGATAAGTCGTGTCTTACCGGGTTG
GACTCAAGACGATAGTTACCGGATAAGGCGCAGCGGTCGGGCTGAACGGGGGGTTCGTGCACACAGCCCA
GCTTGGAGCGAACGACCTACACCGAACTGAGATACCTACAGCGTGAGCTATGAGAAAGCGCCACGCTTCC
CGAAGGGAGAAAGGCGGACAGGTATCCGGTAAGCGGCAGGGTCGGAACAGGAGAGCGCACGAGGGAGCTT
CCAGGGGGAAACGCCTGGTATCTTTATAGTCCTGTCGGGTTTCGCCACCTCTGACTTGAGCGTCGATTTT
TGTGATGCTCGTCAGGGGGGCGGAGCCTATGGAAAAACGCCAGCAACGCGGCCTTTTTACGGTTCCTGGC
CTTTTGCTGGCCTTTTGCTCACATGTTCTTTCCTGCGTTATCCCCTGATTCTGTGGATAACCGTATTACC
GCCTTTGAGTGAGCTGATACCGCTCGCCGCAGCCGAACGACCGAGCGCAGCGAGTCAGTGAGCGAGGAAG
CGGAAGAGCGCCCAATACGCAAACCGCCTCTCCCCGCGCGTTGGCCGATTCATTAATGCAGCTGGCACGA
CAGGTTTCCCGACTGGAAAGCGGGCAGTGAGCGCAACGCAATTAATGTGAGTTAGCTCACTCATTAGGCA
CCCCAGGCTTTACACTTTATGCTTCCGGCTCGTATGTTGTGTGGAATTGTGAGCGGATAACAATTTCACA
CAGGAAACAGCTATGACCATGATTACGCCAAGCGCGCAATTAACCCTCACTAAAGGGAACAAAAGCTGGA
GCTGCAAGCTTAATGTAGTCTTATGCAATACTCTTGTAGTCTTGCAACATGGTAACGATGAGTTAGCAAC
ATGCCTTACAAGGAGAGAAAAAGCACCGTGCATGCCGATTGGTGGAAGTAAGGTGGTACGATCGTGCCTT
ATTAGGAAGGCAACAGACGGGTCTGACATGGATTGGACGAACCACTGAATTGCCGCATTGCAGAGATATT
GTATTTAAGTGCCTAGCTCGATACATAAACGGGTCTCTCTGGTTAGACCAGATCTGAGCCTGGGAGCTCT
CTGGCTAACTAGGGAACCCACTGCTTAAGCCTCAATAAAGCTTGCCTTGAGTGCTTCAAGTAGTGTGTGC
CCGTCTGTTGTGTGACTCTGGTAACTAGAGATCCCTCAGACCCTTTTAGTCAGTGTGGAAAATCTCTAGC
AGTGGCGCCCGAACAGGGACTTGAAAGCGAAAGGGAAACCAGAGGAGCTCTCTCGACGCAGGACTCGGCT
TGCTGAAGCGCGCACGGCAAGAGGCGAGGGGCGGCGACTGGTGAGTACGCCAAAAATTTTGACTAGCGGA
GGCTAGAAGGAGAGAGATGGGTGCGAGAGCGTCAGTATTAAGCGGGGGAGAATTAGATCGCGATGGGAAA
AAATTCGGTTAAGGCCAGGGGGAAAGAAAAAATATAAATTAAAACATATAGTATGGGCAAGCAGGGAGCT
AGAACGATTCGCAGTTAATCCTGGCCTGTTAGAAACATCAGAAGGCTGTAGACAAATACTGGGACAGCTA
CAACCATCCCTTCAGACAGGATCAGAAGAACTTAGATCATTATATAATACAGTAGCAACCCTCTATTGTG
TGCATCAAAGGATAGAGATAAAAGACACCAAGGAAGCTTTAGACAAGATAGAGGAAGAGCAAAACAAAAG
TAAGACCACCGCACAGCAAGCGGCCGCTGATCTTCAGACCTGGAGGAGGAGATATGAGGGACAATTGGAG
AAGTGAATTATATAAATATAAAGTAGTAAAAATTGAACCATTAGGAGTAGCACCCACCAAGGCAAAGAGA
AGAGTGGTGCAGAGAGAAAAAAGAGCAGTGGGAATAGGAGCTTTGTTCCTTGGGTTCTTGGGAGCAGCAG
GAAGCACTATGGGCGCAGCGTCAATGACGCTGACGGTACAGGCCAGACAATTATTGTCTGGTATAGTGCA
GCAGCAGAACAATTTGCTGAGGGCTATTGAGGCGCAACAGCATCTGTTGCAACTCACAGTCTGGGGCATC
AAGCAGCTCCAGGCAAGAATCCTGGCTGTGGAAAGATACCTAAAGGATCAACAGCTCCTGGGGATTTGGG
GTTGCTCTGGAAAACTCATTTGCACCACTGCTGTGCCTTGGAATGCTAGTTGGAGTAATAAATCTCTGGA
ACAGATTTGGAATCACACGACCTGGATGGAGTGGGACAGAGAAATTAACAATTACACAAGCTTAATACAC
TCCTTAATTGAAGAATCGCAAAACCAGCAAGAAAAGAATGAACAAGAATTATTGGAATTAGATAAATGGG
CAAGTTTGTGGAATTGGTTTAACATAACAAATTGGCTGTGGTATATAAAATTATTCATAATGATAGTAGG
AGGCTTGGTAGGTTTAAGAATAGTTTTTGCTGTACTTTCTATAGTGAATAGAGTTAGGCAGGGATATTCA
CCATTATCGTTTCAGACCCACCTCCCAACCCCGAGGGGACCCGACAGGCCCGAAGGAATAGAAGAAGAAG
GTGGAGAGAGAGACAGAGACAGATCCATTCGATTAGTGAACGGATCTCGACGGTATCGATCACGAGACTA
GCCTCGAGCGGCCGCCCCCTTCACCGAGGGCCTATTTCCCATGATTCCTTCATATTTGCATATACGATAC
AAGGCTGTTAGAGAGATAATTGGAATTAATTTGACTGTAAACACAAAGATATTAGTACAAAATACGTGAC
GTAGAAAGTAATAATTTCTTGGGTAGTTTGCAGTTTTAAAATTATGTTTTAAAATGGACTATCATATGCT
TACCGTAACTTGAAAGTATTTCGATTTCTTGGCTTTATATATCTTGTGGAAAGGACGAAACACCGGTCCG
CAGGTATGCACGCGTGAATTCTCGACCTCGAGACAAATGGCAGTATTCATCCACAATTTTAAAAGAAAAG
GGGGGATTGGGGGGTACAGTGCAGGGGAAAGAATAGTAGACATAATAGCAACAGACATACAAACTAAAGA
ATTACAAAAACAAATTACAAAAATTCAAAATTTTCGGGTTTATTACAGGGACAGCAGAGATCCACTTTGG
CCGCGGCTCGAGGGGGTTGGGGTTGCGCCTTTTCCAAGGCAGCCCTGGGTTTGCGCAGGGACGCGGCTGC
TCTGGGCGTGGTTCCGGGAAACGCAGCGGCGCCGACCCTGGGTCTCGCACATTCTTCACGTCCGTTCGCA
GCGTCACCCGGATCTTCGCCGCTACCCTTGTGGGCCCCCCGGCGACGCTTCCTGCTCCGCCCCTAAGTCG
GGAAGGTTCCTTGCGGTTCGCGGCGTGCCGGACGTGACAAACGGAAGCCGCACGTCTCACTAGTACCCTC
GCAGACGGACAGCGCCAGGGAGCAATGGCAGCGCGCCGACCGCGATGGGCTGTGGCCAATAGCGGCTGCT
CAGCAGGGCGCGCCGAGAGCAGCGGCCGGGAAGGGGCGGTGCGGGAGGCGGGGTGTGGGGCGGTAGTGTG
GGCCCTGTTCCTGCCCGCGCGGTGTTCCGCATTCTGCAAGCCTCCGGAGCGCACGTCGGCAGTCGGCTCC
CTCGTTGACCGAATCACCGACCTCTCTCCCCAGGGGGATCCGACGTCACCGGAGCTTACCATGTCCGTCC
TGACGCCGCTGCTGCTGCGGGGCTTGACAGGCTCGGCCCGGCGGCTCCCAGTGCCGCGCGCCAAGATCCA
TTCGTTGTTCGAACCACCGGTCGCCACCATGGTGAGCAAGGGCGAGGAGCTGTTCACCGGGGTGGTGCCC
ATCCTGGTCGAGCTGGACGGCGACGTAAACGGCCACAAGTTCAGCGTGTCCGGCGAGGGCGAGGGCGATG
CCACCTACGGCAAGCTGACCCTGAAGTTCATCTGCACCACCGGCAAGCTGCCCGTGCCCTGGCCCACCCT
CGTGACCACCCTGAGCTGGGGCGTGCAGTGCTTCGCCCGCTACCCCGACCACATGAAGCAGCACGACTTC
TTCAAGTCCGCCATGCCCGAAGGCTACGTCCAGGAGCGCACCATCTTCTTCAAGGACGACGGCAACTACA
AGACCCGCGCCGAGGTGAAGTTCGAGGGCGACACCCTGGTGAACCGCATCGAGCTGAAGGGCATCGACTT
CAAGGAGGACGGCAACATCCTGGGGCACAAGCTGGAGTACAACGCCATCCACGGCAACGTCTATATCACC
GCCGACAAGCAGAAGAACGGCATCAAGGCCAACTTCGGCCTCAACTGCAACATCGAGGACGGCAGCGTGC
AGCTCGCCGACCACTACCAGCAGAACACCCCCATCGGCGACGGCCCCGTGCTGCTGCCCGACAACCACTA
CCTGAGCACCCAGTCCAAGCTGAGCAAAGACCCCAACGAGAAGCGCGATCACATGGTCCTGCTGGAGTTC
GTGACCGCCGCCGGGATCACTCTCGGCATGGACGAGCTGTACAAGTAACGTACGGATATCTGTACAAGTA
ACGCCCGCCCCACGACCCGCAGCGCCCGACCGAAAGGAGCGCACGACCCCATGCATCGGTACCTTTAAGA
CCAATGACTTACAAGGCAGCTGTAGATCTTAGCCACTTTTTAAAAGAAAAGGGGGGACTGGAAGGGCTAA
TTCACTCCCAACGAAGACAAGATCTGCTTTTTGCTTGTACTGGGTCTCTCTGGTTAGACCAGATCTGAGC
CTGGGAGCTCTCTGGCTAACTAGGGAACCCACTGCTTAAGCCTCAATAAAGCTTGCCTTGAGTGCTTCAA
GTAGTGTGTGCCCGTCTGTTGTGTGACTCTGGTAACTAGAGATCCCTCAGACCCTTTTAGTCAGTGTGGA
AAATCTCTAGCAGTAGTAGTTCATGTCATCTTATTATTCAGTATTTATAACTTGCAAAGAAATGAATATC
AGAGAGTGAGAGGAACTTGTTTATTGCAGCTTATAATGGTTACAAATAAAGCAATAGCATCACAAATTTC
ACAAATAAAGCATTTTTTTCACTGCATTCTAGTTGTGGTTTGTCCAAACTCATCAATGTATCTTATCATG
TCTGGCTCTAGCTATCCCGCCCCTAACTCCGCCCATCCCGCCCCTAACTCCGCCCAGTTCCGCCCATTCT
CCGCCCCATGGCTGACTAATTTTTTTTATTTATGCAGAGGCCGAGGCCGCCTCGGCCTCTGAGCTATTCC
AGAAGTAGTGAGGAGGCTTTTTTGGAGGCCTAGGGACGTACCCAATTCGCCCTATAGTGAGTCGTATTAC
GCGCGCTCACTGGCCGTCGTTTTACAACGTCGTGACTGGGAAAACCCTGGCGTTACCCAACTTAATCGCC
TTGCAGCACATCCCCCTTTCGCCAGCTGGCGTAATAGCGAAGAGGCCCGCACCGATCGCCCTTCCCAACA
GTTGCGCAGCCTGAATGGCGAATGGG
[124 nt withheld, positions 6607-6730]
C
[91 nt withheld, positions 6732-6822]
A
[49 nt withheld, positions 6824-6872]
CCTTTGACGTTGGAGTCCACGTTCTTT
[37 nt withheld, positions 6900-6936]
ACCCTATCTCGGTCTATTCTTTTGATTTATAAGGGATTTTGCCGATTTCGGCCTATTGGTTAAAAAATGA
GCTGATTTAACAAAAATTTAACGCGAATTTTAACAAAATATTAACGCTTACAATTTAGGTGGCACTTTTC
GGGGAAATGTGCGCGGAACCCCTATTTGTTTATTTTTCTAAATACATTCAAATATGTATCCGCTCATGAG
ACAATAACCCTGATAAATGCTTCAATAATATTGAAAAAGGAAGAGTATGAGTATTCAACATTTCCGTGTC
GCCCTTATTCCCTTTTTTGCGGCATTTTGCCTTCCTGTTTTTGCTCACCCAGAAACGCTGGTGAAAGTAA
AAGATGCTGAAGATCAGTTGG
